>Addgene plasmid #158063 | pdCas9-AsiA | addgene full sequence | sequence record 310627 | Addgene NGS Result
GTTGACACTCTATCGTTGATAGAGTTATTTTACCACTCCCTATCAGTGATAGAGAAAAGAATTCAAAAGA
TCTAAAGAGGAGAAAGGATCTATGGATAAGAAATACTCAATAGGCTTAGCTATCGGCACAAATAGCGTCG
GATGGGCGGTGATCACTGATGAATATAAGGTTCCGTCTAAAAAGTTCAAGGTTCTGGGAAATACAGACCG
CCACAGTATCAAAAAAAATCTTATAGGGGCTCTTTTATTTGACAGTGGAGAGACAGCGGAAGCGACTCGT
CTCAAACGGACAGCTCGTAGAAGGTATACACGTCGGAAGAATCGTATTTGTTATCTACAGGAGATTTTTT
CAAATGAGATGGCGAAAGTAGATGATAGTTTCTTTCATCGACTTGAAGAGTCTTTTTTGGTGGAAGAAGA
CAAGAAGCATGAACGTCATCCTATTTTTGGAAATATAGTAGATGAAGTTGCTTATCATGAGAAATATCCA
ACTATCTATCATCTGCGAAAAAAATTGGTAGATTCTACTGATAAAGCGGATTTGCGCTTAATCTATTTGG
CCTTAGCGCATATGATTAAGTTTCGTGGTCATTTTTTGATTGAGGGAGATTTAAATCCTGATAATAGTGA
TGTGGACAAACTATTTATCCAGTTGGTACAAACCTACAATCAATTATTTGAAGAAAACCCTATTAACGCA
AGTGGAGTAGATGCTAAAGCGATTCTTTCTGCACGATTGAGTAAATCAAGACGATTAGAAAATCTCATTG
CTCAGCTCCCCGGTGAGAAGAAAAATGGCTTATTTGGGAATCTCATTGCTTTGTCATTGGGTTTGACCCC
TAATTTTAAATCAAATTTTGATTTGGCAGAAGATGCTAAATTACAGCTTTCAAAAGATACTTACGATGAT
GATTTAGATAATTTATTGGCGCAAATTGGAGATCAATATGCTGATTTGTTTTTGGCAGCTAAGAATTTAT
CAGATGCTATTTTACTTTCAGATATCCTAAGAGTAAATACTGAAATAACTAAGGCTCCCCTATCAGCTTC
AATGATTAAACGCTACGATGAACATCATCAAGACTTGACTCTTTTAAAAGCTTTAGTTCGACAACAACTT
CCAGAAAAGTATAAAGAAATCTTTTTTGATCAATCAAAAAACGGATATGCAGGTTATATTGATGGGGGAG
CTAGCCAAGAAGAATTTTATAAATTTATCAAACCAATTTTAGAAAAAATGGATGGTACTGAGGAATTATT
GGTGAAACTAAATCGTGAAGATTTGCTGCGCAAGCAACGGACCTTTGACAACGGCTCTATTCCCCATCAA
ATTCACTTGGGTGAGCTGCATGCTATTTTGAGAAGACAAGAAGACTTTTATCCATTTTTAAAAGACAATC
GTGAGAAGATTGAAAAAATCTTGACTTTTCGAATTCCTTATTATGTTGGTCCATTGGCGCGTGGCAATAG
TCGTTTTGCATGGATGACTCGGAAGTCTGAAGAAACAATTACCCCATGGAATTTTGAAGAAGTTGTCGAT
AAAGGTGCTTCAGCTCAATCATTTATTGAACGCATGACAAACTTTGATAAAAATCTTCCAAATGAAAAAG
TACTACCAAAACATAGTTTGCTTTATGAGTATTTTACGGTTTATAACGAATTGACAAAGGTCAAATATGT
TACTGAAGGAATGCGAAAACCAGCATTTCTTTCAGGTGAACAGAAGAAAGCCATTGTTGATTTACTCTTC
AAAACAAATCGAAAAGTAACCGTTAAGCAATTAAAAGAAGATTATTTCAAAAAAATAGAATGTTTTGATA
GTGTTGAAATTTCAGGAGTTGAAGATAGATTTAATGCTTCATTAGGTACCTACCATGATTTGCTAAAAAT
TATTAAAGATAAAGATTTTTTGGATAATGAAGAAAATGAAGATATCTTAGAGGATATTGTTTTAACATTG
ACCTTATTTGAAGATAGGGAGATGATTGAGGAAAGACTTAAAACATATGCTCACCTCTTTGATGATAAGG
TGATGAAACAGCTTAAACGTCGCCGTTATACTGGTTGGGGACGTTTGTCTCGAAAATTGATTAATGGTAT
TAGGGATAAGCAATCTGGCAAAACAATATTAGATTTTTTGAAATCAGATGGTTTTGCCAATCGCAATTTT
ATGCAGCTGATCCATGATGATAGTTTGACATTTAAAGAAGACATTCAAAAAGCACAAGTGTCTGGACAAG
GCGATAGTTTACATGAACATATTGCAAATTTAGCTGGTAGCCCTGCTATTAAAAAAGGTATTTTACAGAC
TGTAAAAGTTGTTGATGAATTGGTCAAAGTAATGGGGCGGCATAAGCCAGAAAATATCGTTATTGAAATG
GCACGTGAAAATCAGACAACTCAAAAGGGCCAGAAAAATTCGCGAGAGCGTATGAAACGAATCGAAGAAG
GTATCAAAGAATTAGGAAGTCAGATTCTTAAAGAGCATCCTGTTGAAAATACTCAATTGCAAAATGAAAA
GCTCTATCTCTATTATCTCCAAAATGGAAGAGACATGTATGTGGACCAAGAATTAGATATTAATCGTTTA
AGTGATTATGATGTCGATGCCATTGTTCCACAAAGTTTCCTTAAAGACGATTCAATAGACAATAAGGTCT
TAACGCGTTCTGATAAAAATCGTGGTAAATCGGATAACGTTCCAAGTGAAGAAGTAGTCAAAAAGATGAA
AAACTATTGGAGACAACTTCTAAACGCCAAGTTAATCACTCAACGTAAGTTTGATAATTTAACGAAAGCT
GAACGTGGAGGTTTGAGTGAACTTGATAAAGCTGGTTTTATCAAACGCCAATTGGTTGAAACTCGCCAAA
TCACTAAGCATGTGGCACAAATTTTGGATAGTCGCATGAATACTAAATACGATGAAAATGATAAACTTAT
TCGAGAGGTTAAAGTGATTACCTTAAAATCTAAATTAGTTTCTGACTTCCGAAAAGATTTCCAATTCTAT
AAAGTACGTGAGATTAACAATTACCATCATGCCCATGATGCGTATCTAAATGCCGTCGTTGGAACTGCTT
TGATTAAGAAATATCCAAAACTTGAATCGGAGTTTGTCTATGGTGATTATAAAGTTTATGATGTTCGTAA
AATGATTGCTAAGTCTGAGCAAGAAATAGGCAAAGCAACCGCAAAATATTTCTTTTACTCTAATATCATG
AACTTCTTCAAAACAGAAATTACACTTGCAAATGGAGAGATTCGCAAACGCCCTCTAATCGAAACTAATG
GGGAAACTGGAGAAATTGTCTGGGATAAAGGGCGAGATTTTGCCACAGTGCGCAAAGTATTGTCCATGCC
CCAAGTCAATATTGTCAAGAAAACAGAAGTACAGACAGGCGGATTCTCCAAGGAGTCAATTTTACCAAAA
AGAAATTCGGACAAGCTTATTGCTCGTAAAAAAGACTGGGATCCAAAAAAATATGGTGGTTTTGATAGTC
CAACGGTAGCTTATTCAGTCCTAGTGGTTGCTAAGGTGGAAAAAGGGAAATCGAAGAAGTTAAAATCCGT
TAAAGAGTTACTAGGGATCACAATTATGGAAAGAAGTTCCTTTGAAAAAAATCCGATTGACTTTTTAGAA
GCTAAAGGATATAAGGAAGTTAAAAAAGACTTAATCATTAAACTACCTAAATATAGTCTTTTTGAGTTAG
AAAACGGTCGTAAACGGATGCTGGCTAGTGCCGGAGAATTACAAAAAGGAAATGAGCTGGCTCTGCCAAG
CAAATATGTGAATTTTTTATATTTAGCTAGTCATTATGAAAAGTTGAAGGGTAGTCCAGAAGATAACGAA
CAAAAACAATTGTTTGTGGAGCAGCATAAGCATTATTTAGATGAGATTATTGAGCAAATCAGTGAATTTT
CTAAGCGTGTTATTTTAGCAGATGCCAATTTAGATAAAGTTCTTAGTGCATATAACAAACATAGAGACAA
ACCAATACGTGAACAAGCAGAAAATATTATTCATTTATTTACGTTGACGAATCTTGGAGCTCCCGCTGCT
TTTAAATATTTTGATACAACAATTGATCGTAAACGATATACGTCTACAAAAGAAGTTTTAGATGCCACTC
TTATCCATCAATCCATCACTGGTCTTTATGAAACACGCATTGATTTGAGTCAGCTAGGAGGTGACAGCGC
AGGTGGTGGCGGTTCTGGTGGTGGTGGCAGCATGAACAAGAACATCGACACGGTCCGTGAAATCATTACA
GTAGCTTCCATTCTGATCAAGTTTTCCCGCGAGGATATCGTTGAAAACCGTGCGAACTTTATTGCCTTCT
TGAACGAAATTGGAGTTACTCACGAGGGGCGCAAGTTGAATCAGAACTCGTTTCGCAAGATTGTAAGCGA
ACTGACGCAGGAAGACAAAAAAACTTTAATTGATGAGTTCAACGAGGGATTTGAGGGCGTTTATCGTTAT
TTGGAAATGTATACCAATAAGTAACCCGAGTAAGGATCTCCAGGCATCAAATAAAACGAAAGGCTCAGTC
GAAAGACTGGGCCTTTCGTTTTATCTGTTGTTTGTCGGTGAACGCTCTCTACTAGAGTCACACTGGCTCA
CCTTCGGGTGGGCCTTTCTGCGTTTATACCTAGGGATATATTCCGCTTCCTCGCTCACTGACTCGCTACG
CTCGGTCGTTCGACTGCGGCGAGCGGAAATGGCTTACGAACGGGGCGGAGATTTCCTGGAAGATGCCAGG
AAGATACTTAACAGGGAAGTGAGAGGGCCGCGGCAAAGCCGTTTTTCCATAGGCTCCGCCCCCCTGACAA
GCATCACGAAATCTGACGCTCAAATCAGTGGTGGCGAAACCCGACAGGACTATAAAGATACCAGGCGTTT
CCCCCTGGCGGCTCCCTCGTGCGCTCTCCTGTTCCTGCCTTTCGGTTTACCGGTGTCATTCCGCTGTTAT
GGCCGCGTTTGTCTCATTCCACGCCTGACACTCAGTTCCGGGTAGGCAGTTCGCTCCAAGCTGGACTGTA
TGCACGAACCCCCCGTTCAGTCCGACCGCTGCGCCTTATCCGGTAACTATCGTCTTGAGTCCAACCCGGA
AAGACATGCAAAAGCACCACTGGCAGCAGCCACTGGTAATTGATTTAGAGGAGTTAGTCTTGAAGTCATG
CGCCGGTTAAGGCTAAACTGAAAGGACAAGTTTTGGTGACTGCGCTCCTCCAAGCCAGTTACCTCGGTTC
AAAGAGTTGGTAGCTCAGAGAACCTTCGAAAAACCGCCCTGCAAGGCGGTTTTTTCGTTTTCAGAGCAAG
AGATTACGCGCAGACCAAAACGATCTCAAGAAGATCATCTTATTAATCAGATAAAATATTTCTAGATTTC
AGTGCAATTTATCTCTTCAAATGTAGCACCTGAAGTCAGCCCCATACGATATAAGTTGTTACTAGTGCTT
GGATTCTCACCAATAAAAAACGCCCGGCGGCAACCGAGCGTTCTGAACAAATCCAGATGGAGTTCTGAGG
TCATTACTGGATCTATCAACAGGAGTCCAAGCGAGCTCGATATCAAATTACGCCCCGCCCTGCCACTCAT
CGCAGTACTGTTGTAATTCATTAAGCATTCTGCCGACATGGAAGCCATCACAAACGGCATGATGAACCTG
AATCGCCAGCGGCATCAGCACCTTGTCGCCTTGCGTATAATATTTGCCCATGGTGAAAACGGGGGCGAAG
AAGTTGTCCATATTGGCCACGTTTAAATCAAAACTGGTGAAACTCACCCAGGGATTGGCTGAGACGAAAA
ACATATTCTCAATAAACCCTTTAGGGAAATAGGCCAGGTTTTCACCGTAACACGCCACATCTTGCGAATA
TATGTGTAGAAACTGCCGGAAATCGTCGTGGTATTCACTCCAGAGCGATGAAAACGTTTCAGTTTGCTCA
TGGAAAACGGTGTAACAAGGGTGAACACTATCCCATATCACCAGCTCACCGTCTTTCATTGCCATACGAA
ATTCCGGATGAGCATTCATCAGGCGGGCAAGAATGTGAATAAAGGCCGGATAAAACTTGTGCTTATTTTT
CTTTACGGTCTTTAAAAAGGCCGTAATATCCAGCTGAACGGTCTGGTTATAGGTACATTGAGCAACTGAC
TGAAATGCCTCAAAATGTTCTTTACGATGCCATTGGGATATATCAACGGTGGTATATCCAGTGATTTTTT
TCTCCATTTTAGCTTCCTTAGCTCCTGAAAATCTCGATAACTCAAAAAATACGCCCGGTAGTGATCTTAT
TTCATTATGGTGAAAGTTGGAACCTCTTACGTGCCGATCAACGTCTCATTTTCGCCAGATATCGACGTCT
TAAGACCCACTTTCACATTTAAGTTGTTTTTCTAATCCGCATATGATCAATTCAAGGCCGAATAAGAAGG
CTGGCTCTGCACCTTGGTGATCAAATAATTCGATAGCTTGTCGTAATAATGGCGGCATACTATCAGTAGT
AGGTGTTTCCCTTTCTTCTTTAGCGACTTGATGCTCTTGATCTTCCAATACGCAACCTAAAGTAAAATGC
CCCACAGCGCTGAGTGCATATAATGCATTCTCTAGTGAAAAACCTTGTTGGCATAAAAAGGCTAATTGAT
TTTCGAGAGTTTCATACTGTTTTTCTGTAGGCCGTGTACCTAAATGTACTTTTGCTCCATCGCGATGACT
TAGTAAAGCACATCTAAAACTTTTAGCGTTATTACGTAAAAAATCTTGCCAGCTTTCCCCTTCTAAAGGG
CAAAAGTGAGTATGGTGCCTATCTAACATCTCAATGGCTAAGGCGTCGAGCAAAGCCCGCTTATTTTTTA
CATGCCAATACAATGTAGGCTGCTCTACACCTAGCTTCTGGGCGAGTTTACGGGTTGTTAAACCTTCGAT
TCCGACCTCATTAAGCAGCTCTAATGCGCTGTTAATCACTTTACTTTTATCTAATCTAGACATCATTAAT
TCCTAATTTTT
Features (pLannotate 1.2.2; 11 found; start..end, strand, type, name):
      1..56      +  promoter       tetR/tetA promoters: tetR; overlapping promoters for bacterial tetR and tetA
     92..4195    +  CDS            dCas9: catalytically dead mutant of the Cas9 endonuclease from the Streptococcus pyogenes Type II CRISPR/Cas system RNA-guided DNA-binding protein that lacks endonuclease activity due to the D10A mutation in the RuvC catalytic domain and the H840A mutation in the HNH catalytic domain
   4232..4501    +  CDS            asiA: ASIA_BPT4 - Experimental evidence at protein level: Swiss-Prot protein existence level 1. Transcriptional inhibitor. Inhibits sigma 70-directed transcription by weakening its interaction with the core of the host's RNA polymerase. This allows Gp55 to successfully compete for the core enzyme. Plays an important role during the prereplicative period of phage T4 development. From Enterobacteria phage T4 (Bacteriophage T4).
   4528..4599    +  terminator     rrnB T1 terminator: transcription terminator T1 from the E. coli rrnB gene
   4615..4642    +  terminator     T7Te terminator: phage T7 early transcription terminator
   4661..4716    -  rep_origin     RSF ori (fragment): Plasmids containing the RSF 1030 origin of replication can be propagated in E. coli cells that contain additional plasmids with compatible origins.
   4804..5349    -  rep_origin     p15A ori: Plasmids containing the medium-copy-number p15A origin of replication can be propagated in E. coli cells that contain a second plasmid with the ColE1 origin.
   5463..5557    -  terminator     lambda t0 terminator: transcription terminator from phage lambda
   5581..6237    -  CDS            cat: CAT_ECOLX - Experimental evidence at protein level: Swiss-Prot protein existence level 1. This enzyme is an effector of chloramphenicol resistance in bacteria. From Escherichia coli. This protein is used as a marker in many commonly used cloning vectors, such as pACYC184.
   6238..6340    -  promoter       cat promoter: promoter of the E. coli cat gene encoding chloramphenicol acetyltransferase
   6370..6993    -  CDS            TetR: tetracycline repressor TetR; tetR from transposon Tn10; TetR binds to the tetracycline operator tetO to inhibit transcription. This inhibition can be relieved by adding tetracycline or doxycycline.
