[The description below was written by a language model from this plasmid's Addgene catalogue record and pLannotate feature annotations shown in this document.]
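Description:
pdCas9-AsiA is a bacterial expression plasmid of about 7 kb built on the pdCas9-bacteria backbone. It replicates from a p15A origin, which is compatible with ColE1-type plasmids so that a guide RNA or reporter plasmid can be co-maintained in the same E. coli cell. The catalogue lists it as low copy. A short fragment annotated as RSF origin lies next to p15A and is probably only a sequence-similarity hit rather than a second functional origin. Selection is by chloramphenicol, through a cat gene with its own promoter and a lambda t0 terminator.

The payload is a synthetic fusion of roughly 4.4 kb. Catalytically dead Streptococcus pyogenes Cas9 (D10A and H840A) still binds DNA under guide RNA direction but cannot cut it. It is followed after a short gap, presumably a linker, by the bacteriophage T4 asiA coding sequence. AsiA is a small anti-sigma factor that binds the host sigma 70 subunit of RNA polymerase. Tethering it to dCas9 is the basis of the CasTA system named in the record, in which the fusion acts as a programmable transcriptional activator. The fusion is transcribed from the tet promoter/operator region and terminated by tandem rrnB T1 and T7Te terminators. A divergently oriented Tn10 TetR gene on the same plasmid represses this promoter until a tetracycline-class inducer is added, making expression inducible.

No guide RNA cassette appears in the feature table, so targeting presumably depends on a separately supplied guide. The construct is used for CRISPR-based gene activation in bacteria.
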