Addgene plasmid #158063: pdCas9-AsiA
Purpose: Expressing CasTA of dCas9 fused AsiA
Depositing lab: Harris Wang. Depositing organization: Columbia University. Publication: Programmable CRISPR-Cas transcriptional activation in bacteria. Ho HI, Fang JR, Cheung J, Wang HH. Mol Syst Biol. 2020 Jul;16(7):e9427. doi: 10.15252/msb.20199427. PubMed 32657546.
Backbone
  Vector backbone: pdCas9-bacteria
  Backbone size w/o insert (bp): 2500
  Total vector size (bp): 7000
  Vector type: Bacterial Expression
Growth in bacteria
  Bacterial resistance: Chloramphenicol, 25 μg/mL
  Growth temperature: 37°C
  Growth strain: DH5alpha
  Copy number: Low Copy
Gene/Insert
  Gene/Insert name: dCas9-AsiA
  Species: Synthetic
  Insert size (bp): 4413
  Promoter: TetO
  Cloning method: Gibson Cloning
  Sequencing primers: 5′ ACCTCATTAAGCAGCTCTAATGCGCTG; 3′ TGTGACTCTAGTAGAGAGCGTTCAC
Terms and licenses: Academic/Nonprofit Terms; Industry Terms: Not Available to Industry
How to cite: pdCas9-AsiA was a gift from Harris Wang (Addgene plasmid # 158063 ; http://n2t.net/addgene:158063 ; RRID:Addgene_158063)
