>Addgene plasmid #158063 | pdCas9-AsiA | depositor partial sequence | sequence record 305004 | dCas9-AsiA
ATGGATAAGAAATACTCAATAGGCTTAGCTATCGGCACAAATAGCGTCGGATGGGCGGTGATCACTGATG
AATATAAGGTTCCGTCTAAAAAGTTCAAGGTTCTGGGAAATACAGACCGCCACAGTATCAAAAAAAATCT
TATAGGGGCTCTTTTATTTGACAGTGGAGAGACAGCGGAAGCGACTCGTCTCAAACGGACAGCTCGTAGA
AGGTATACACGTCGGAAGAATCGTATTTGTTATCTACAGGAGATTTTTTCAAATGAGATGGCGAAAGTAG
ATGATAGTTTCTTTCATCGACTTGAAGAGTCTTTTTTGGTGGAAGAAGACAAGAAGCATGAACGTCATCC
TATTTTTGGAAATATAGTAGATGAAGTTGCTTATCATGAGAAATATCCAACTATCTATCATCTGCGAAAA
AAATTGGTAGATTCTACTGATAAAGCGGATTTGCGCTTAATCTATTTGGCCTTAGCGCATATGATTAAGT
TTCGTGGTCATTTTTTGATTGAGGGAGATTTAAATCCTGATAATAGTGATGTGGACAAACTATTTATCCA
GTTGGTACAAACCTACAATCAATTATTTGAAGAAAACCCTATTAACGCAAGTGGAGTAGATGCTAAAGCG
ATTCTTTCTGCACGATTGAGTAAATCAAGACGATTAGAAAATCTCATTGCTCAGCTCCCCGGTGAGAAGA
AAAATGGCTTATTTGGGAATCTCATTGCTTTGTCATTGGGTTTGACCCCTAATTTTAAATCAAATTTTGA
TTTGGCAGAAGATGCTAAATTACAGCTTTCAAAAGATACTTACGATGATGATTTAGATAATTTATTGGCG
CAAATTGGAGATCAATATGCTGATTTGTTTTTGGCAGCTAAGAATTTATCAGATGCTATTTTACTTTCAG
ATATCCTAAGAGTAAATACTGAAATAACTAAGGCTCCCCTATCAGCTTCAATGATTAAACGCTACGATGA
ACATCATCAAGACTTGACTCTTTTAAAAGCTTTAGTTCGACAACAACTTCCAGAAAAGTATAAAGAAATC
TTTTTTGATCAATCAAAAAACGGATATGCAGGTTATATTGATGGGGGAGCTAGCCAAGAAGAATTTTATA
AATTTATCAAACCAATTTTAGAAAAAATGGATGGTACTGAGGAATTATTGGTGAAACTAAATCGTGAAGA
TTTGCTGCGCAAGCAACGGACCTTTGACAACGGCTCTATTCCCCATCAAATTCACTTGGGTGAGCTGCAT
GCTATTTTGAGAAGACAAGAAGACTTTTATCCATTTTTAAAAGACAATCGTGAGAAGATTGAAAAAATCT
TGACTTTTCGAATTCCTTATTATGTTGGTCCATTGGCGCGTGGCAATAGTCGTTTTGCATGGATGACTCG
GAAGTCTGAAGAAACAATTACCCCATGGAATTTTGAAGAAGTTGTCGATAAAGGTGCTTCAGCTCAATCA
TTTATTGAACGCATGACAAACTTTGATAAAAATCTTCCAAATGAAAAAGTACTACCAAAACATAGTTTGC
TTTATGAGTATTTTACGGTTTATAACGAATTGACAAAGGTCAAATATGTTACTGAAGGAATGCGAAAACC
AGCATTTCTTTCAGGTGAACAGAAGAAAGCCATTGTTGATTTACTCTTCAAAACAAATCGAAAAGTAACC
GTTAAGCAATTAAAAGAAGATTATTTCAAAAAAATAGAATGTTTTGATAGTGTTGAAATTTCAGGAGTTG
AAGATAGATTTAATGCTTCATTAGGTACCTACCATGATTTGCTAAAAATTATTAAAGATAAAGATTTTTT
GGATAATGAAGAAAATGAAGATATCTTAGAGGATATTGTTTTAACATTGACCTTATTTGAAGATAGGGAG
ATGATTGAGGAAAGACTTAAAACATATGCTCACCTCTTTGATGATAAGGTGATGAAACAGCTTAAACGTC
GCCGTTATACTGGTTGGGGACGTTTGTCTCGAAAATTGATTAATGGTATTAGGGATAAGCAATCTGGCAA
AACAATATTAGATTTTTTGAAATCAGATGGTTTTGCCAATCGCAATTTTATGCAGCTGATCCATGATGAT
AGTTTGACATTTAAAGAAGACATTCAAAAAGCACAAGTGTCTGGACAAGGCGATAGTTTACATGAACATA
TTGCAAATTTAGCTGGTAGCCCTGCTATTAAAAAAGGTATTTTACAGACTGTAAAAGTTGTTGATGAATT
GGTCAAAGTAATGGGGCGGCATAAGCCAGAAAATATCGTTATTGAAATGGCACGTGAAAATCAGACAACT
CAAAAGGGCCAGAAAAATTCGCGAGAGCGTATGAAACGAATCGAAGAAGGTATCAAAGAATTAGGAAGTC
AGATTCTTAAAGAGCATCCTGTTGAAAATACTCAATTGCAAAATGAAAAGCTCTATCTCTATTATCTCCA
AAATGGAAGAGACATGTATGTGGACCAAGAATTAGATATTAATCGTTTAAGTGATTATGATGTCGATGCC
ATTGTTCCACAAAGTTTCCTTAAAGACGATTCAATAGACAATAAGGTCTTAACGCGTTCTGATAAAAATC
GTGGTAAATCGGATAACGTTCCAAGTGAAGAAGTAGTCAAAAAGATGAAAAACTATTGGAGACAACTTCT
AAACGCCAAGTTAATCACTCAACGTAAGTTTGATAATTTAACGAAAGCTGAACGTGGAGGTTTGAGTGAA
CTTGATAAAGCTGGTTTTATCAAACGCCAATTGGTTGAAACTCGCCAAATCACTAAGCATGTGGCACAAA
TTTTGGATAGTCGCATGAATACTAAATACGATGAAAATGATAAACTTATTCGAGAGGTTAAAGTGATTAC
CTTAAAATCTAAATTAGTTTCTGACTTCCGAAAAGATTTCCAATTCTATAAAGTACGTGAGATTAACAAT
TACCATCATGCCCATGATGCGTATCTAAATGCCGTCGTTGGAACTGCTTTGATTAAGAAATATCCAAAAC
TTGAATCGGAGTTTGTCTATGGTGATTATAAAGTTTATGATGTTCGTAAAATGATTGCTAAGTCTGAGCA
AGAAATAGGCAAAGCAACCGCAAAATATTTCTTTTACTCTAATATCATGAACTTCTTCAAAACAGAAATT
ACACTTGCAAATGGAGAGATTCGCAAACGCCCTCTAATCGAAACTAATGGGGAAACTGGAGAAATTGTCT
GGGATAAAGGGCGAGATTTTGCCACAGTGCGCAAAGTATTGTCCATGCCCCAAGTCAATATTGTCAAGAA
AACAGAAGTACAGACAGGCGGATTCTCCAAGGAGTCAATTTTACCAAAAAGAAATTCGGACAAGCTTATT
GCTCGTAAAAAAGACTGGGATCCAAAAAAATATGGTGGTTTTGATAGTCCAACGGTAGCTTATTCAGTCC
TAGTGGTTGCTAAGGTGGAAAAAGGGAAATCGAAGAAGTTAAAATCCGTTAAAGAGTTACTAGGGATCAC
AATTATGGAAAGAAGTTCCTTTGAAAAAAATCCGATTGACTTTTTAGAAGCTAAAGGATATAAGGAAGTT
AAAAAAGACTTAATCATTAAACTACCTAAATATAGTCTTTTTGAGTTAGAAAACGGTCGTAAACGGATGC
TGGCTAGTGCCGGAGAATTACAAAAAGGAAATGAGCTGGCTCTGCCAAGCAAATATGTGAATTTTTTATA
TTTAGCTAGTCATTATGAAAAGTTGAAGGGTAGTCCAGAAGATAACGAACAAAAACAATTGTTTGTGGAG
CAGCATAAGCATTATTTAGATGAGATTATTGAGCAAATCAGTGAATTTTCTAAGCGTGTTATTTTAGCAG
ATGCCAATTTAGATAAAGTTCTTAGTGCATATAACAAACATAGAGACAAACCAATACGTGAACAAGCAGA
AAATATTATTCATTTATTTACGTTGACGAATCTTGGAGCTCCCGCTGCTTTTAAATATTTTGATACAACA
ATTGATCGTAAACGATATACGTCTACAAAAGAAGTTTTAGATGCCACTCTTATCCATCAATCCATCACTG
GTCTTTATGAAACACGCATTGATTTGAGTCAGCTAGGAGGTGACAGCGCAGGTGGTGGCGGTTCTGGTGG
TGGTGGCAGCATGAACAAGAACATCGACACGGTCCGTGAAATCATTACAGTAGCTTCCATTCTGATCAAG
TTTTCCCGCGAGGATATCGTTGAAAACCGTGCGAACTTTATTGCCTTCTTGAACGAAATTGGAGTTACTC
ACGAGGGGCGCAAGTTGAATCAGAACTCGTTTCGCAAGATTGTAAGCGAACTGACGCAGGAAGACAAAAA
AACTTTAATTGATGAGTTCAACGAGGGATTTGAGGGCGTTTATCGTTATTTGGAAATGTATACCAATAAG
TAA
